>Addgene plasmid #190838 | pSilencer2.1-U6-3JB1F+12 | addgene full sequence | sequence record 379192 | Addgene NGS Result
GACGAAAGGGCCTCGTGATACGCCTATTTTTATAGGTTAATGTCATGATAATAATGGTTTCTTAGACGTC
AGGTGGCACTTTTCGGGGAAATGTGCGCGGAACCCCTATTTGTTTATTTTTCTAAATACATTCAAATATG
TATCCGCTCATGAGACAATAACCCTGATAAATGCTTCAATAATATTCCAGCAGGCAGAAGTATGCAAAGC
ATGCATCTCAATTAGTTAGCAACCAGGTGTGGAAAGTCCCCAGGCTCCCCAGCAGGCAGAAGTATGCAAA
GCATGCATCTCAATTAGTCAGCAACCATAGTCCCGCCCCTAACTCCGCCCATCCCGCCCCTAACTCCGCC
CAGTTCCGCCCATTCTCCGCCCCATGGCTGACTAATTTTTTTTATTTATGCAGAGGCCGAGGCCGCCTCT
GCCTCTGAGCTATTCCAGAAGTAGTGGGGAGGCTTTTTTGGAGGCCTAGGCTTTTGCAAAAAGCTCCCGG
GAGCTTGTATATCCATTTTCGGATCTGATCAGCACGTGATGAAAAAGCCTGAACTCACCGCGACGTCTGT
CGAGAAGTTTCTGATCGAAAAGTTCGACAGCGTCTCCGACCTGATGCAGCTCTCGGAGGGCGAAGAATCT
CGTGCTTTCAGCTTCGATGTAGGAGGGCGTGGATATGTCCTGCGGGTAAATAGCTGCGCCGATGGTTTCT
ACAAAGATCGTTATGTTTATCGGCACTTTGCATCGGCCGCGCTCCCGATTCCGGAAGTGCTTGACATTGG
GGAATTCAGCGAGAGCCTGACCTATTGCATCTCCCGCCGTGCACAGGGTGTCACGTTGCAAGACCTGCCT
GAAACCGAACTGCCCGCTGTTCTGCAGCCGGTCGCGGAGGCCATGGATGCGATCGCTGCGGCCGATCTTA
GCCAGACGAGCGGGTTCGGCCCATTCGGACCGCAAGGAATCGGTCAATACACTACATGGCGTGATTTCAT
ATGCGCGATTGCTGATCCCCATGTGTATCACTGGCAAACTGTGATGGACGACACCGTCAGTGCGTCCGTC
GCGCAGGCTCTCGATGAGCTGATGCTTTGGGCCGAGGACTGCCCCGAAGTCCGGCACCTCGTGCACGCGG
ATTTCGGCTCCAACAATGTCCTGACGGACAATGGCCGCATAACAGCGGTCATTGACTGGAGCGAGGCGAT
GTTCGGGGATTCCCAATACGAGGTCGCCAACATCTTCTTCTGGAGGCCGTGGTTGGCTTGTATGGAGCAG
CAGACGCGCTACTTCGAGCGGAGGCATCCGGAGCTTGCAGGATCGCCGCGGCTCCGGGCGTATATGCTCC
GCATTGGTCTTGACCAACTCTATCAGAGCTTGGTTGACGGCAATTTCGATGATGCAGCTTGGGCGCAGGG
TCGATGCGACGCAATCGTCCGATCCGGAGCCGGGACTGTCGGGCGTACACAAATCGCCCGCAGAAGCGCG
GCCGTCTGGACCGATGGCTGTGTAGAAGTACTCGCCGATAGTGGAAACCGACGCCCCAGCACTCGTCCGA
GGGCAAAGGAATAGCACGTGCTACGAGATTTCGATTCCACCGCCGCCTTCTATGAAAGGTTGGGCTTCGG
AATCGTTTTCCGGGACGCCGGCTGGATGATCCTCCAGCGCGGGGATCTCATGCTGGAGTTCTTCGCCCAC
CCCAACTTGTTTATTGCAGCTTATAATGGTTACAAATAAAGCAATAGCATCACAAATTTCACAAATAAAG
CATTTTTTTCACTGCATTCTAGTTGTGGTTTGTCCAAACTCATCAATGTATCTTATCATGTCTGTATACC
GTCGACCTCTAGCTAGAGCTTGGCGTAATCATGGTCATAGCTGTTTCCTGTGTGAAATTGTTATCCGCTC
ACAATTCCACACAACATACGAGCCGGAAGCATAAAGGTAAGCCTGAATATTGAAAAAGGAAGAGTATGAG
TATTCAACATTTCCGTGTCGCCCTTATTCCCTTTTTTGCGGCATTTTGCCTTCCTGTTTTTGCTCACCCA
GAAACGCTGGTGAAAGTAAAAGATGCTGAAGATCAGTTGGGTGCACGAGTGGGTTACATCGAACTGGATC
TCAACAGCGGTAAGATCCTTGAGAGTTTTCGCCCCGAAGAACGTTTTCCAATGATGAGCACTTTTAAAGT
TCTGCTATGTGGCGCGGTATTATCCCGTATTGACGCCGGGCAAGAGCAACTCGGTCGCCGCATACACTAT
TCTCAGAATGACTTGGTTGAGTACTCACCAGTCACAGAAAAGCATCTTACGGATGGCATGACAGTAAGAG
AATTATGCAGTGCTGCCATAACCATGAGTGATAACACTGCGGCCAACTTACTTCTGACAACGATCGGAGG
ACCGAAGGAGCTAACCGCTTTTTTGCACAACATGGGGGATCATGTAACTCGCCTTGATCGTTGGGAACCG
GAGCTGAATGAAGCCATACCAAACGACGAGCGTGACACCACGATGCCTGTAGCAATGGCAACAACGTTGC
GCAAACTATTAACTGGCGAACTACTTACTCTAGCTTCCCGGCAACAATTAATAGACTGGATGGAGGCGGA
TAAAGTTGCAGGACCACTTCTGCGCTCGGCCCTTCCGGCTGGCTGGTTTATTGCTGATAAATCTGGAGCC
GGTGAGCGTGGGTCTCGCGGTATCATTGCAGCACTGGGGCCAGATGGTAAGCCCTCCCGTATCGTAGTTA
TCTACACGACGGGGAGTCAGGCAACTATGGATGAACGAAATAGACAGATCGCTGAGATAGGTGCCTCACT
GATTAAGCATTGGTAACTGTCAGACCAAGTTTACTCATATATACTTTAGATTGATTTAAAACTTCATTTT
TAATTTAAAAGGATCTAGGTGAAGATCCTTTTTGATAATCTCATGACCAAAATCCCTTAACGTGAGTTTT
CGTTCCACTGAGCGTCAGACCCCGTAGAAAAGATCAAAGGATCTTCTTGAGATCCTTTTTTTCTGCGCGT
AATCTGCTGCTTGCAAACAAAAAAACCACCGCTACCAGCGGTGGTTTTTTTGCCGGATCAAGAGCTACCA
ACTCTTTTTCCGAAGGTAACTGGCTTCAGCAGAGCGCAGATACCAAATACTGTTCTTCTAGTGTAGCCGT
AGTTAGGCCACCACTTCAAGAACTCTGTAGCACCGCCTACATACCTCGCTCTGCTAATCCTGTTACCAGT
GGCTGCTGCCAGTGGCGATAAGTCGTGTCTTACCGGGTTGGACTCAAGACGATAGTTACCGGATAAGGCG
CAGCGGTCGGGCTGAACGGGGGGTTCGTGCACACAGCCCAGCTTGGAGCGAACGACCTACACCGAACTGA
GATACCTACAGCGTGAGCTATGAGAAAGCGCCACGCTTCCCGAAGGGAGAAAGGCGGACAGGTATCCGGT
AAGCGGCAGGGTCGGAACAGGAGAGCGCACGAGGGAGCTTCCAGGGGGAAACGCCTGGTATCTTTATAGT
CCTGTCGGGTTTCGCCACCTCTGACTTGAGCGTCGATTTTTGTGATGCTCGTCAGGGGGGCGGAGCCTAT
GGAAAAACGCCAGCAACGCGGCCTTTTTACGGTTCCTGGCCTTTTGCTGGCCTTTTGCTCACATGTTCTT
TCCTGCGTTATCCCCTGATTCTGTGGATAACCGTATTACCGCCTTTGAGTGAGCTGATACCGCTCGCCGC
AGCCGAACGACCGAGCGCAGCGAGTCAGTGAGCGAGGAAGCGGAAGAGCGCCCAATACGCAAACCGCCTC
TCCCCGCGCGTTGGCCGATTCATTAATGCAGCTGGCACGACAGGTTTCCCGACTGGAAAGCGGGCAGTGA
GCGCAACGCAATTAATGTGAGTTAGCTCACTCATTAGGCACCCCAGGCTTTACACTTTATGCTTCCGGCT
CGTATGTTGTGTGGAATTGTGAGCGGATAACAATTTCACACAGGAAACAGCTATGACATGATTACGAATT
GCAACGATTTAGGTGACACTATAGAAGAGAAGGAATTAATACGACTCACTATAGGGAGAGAGAGAGAATT
ACCCTCACTAAAGGGAGGAGAAGCATGAATTCCCCAGTGGAAAGACGCGCAGGCAAAACGCACCACGTGA
CGGAGCGTGACCGCGCGCCGAGCGCGCGCCAAGGTCGGGCAGGAAGAGGGCCTATTTCCCATGATTCCTT
CATATTTGCATATACGATACAAGGCTGTTAGAGAGATAATTAGAATTAATTTGACTGTAAACACAAAGAT
ATTAGTACAAAATACGTGACGTAGAAAGTAATAATTTCTTGGGTAGTTTGCAGTTTTAAAATTATGTTTT
AAAATGGACTATCATATGCTTACCGTAACTTGAAAGTATTTCGATTTCTTGGGTTTATATATCTTGTGGA
AAGGACGCGGGATCCGGCATCAATATGGTGACCTCCCGGGCTAGCTAGCTAGCCCGAGGAGAGAATCACT
TACGGATCCTCGTTAAGTGGCTCTCAGTCGCCCGTAACTCCGATGCCGATGCAGCGGCGACAACTGCACC
CAAGGCTCGGATCCTCGGGCTAGCTAGCTAGAGCGGGGGACCACCAGGTTGCCTAAGGGGGGTGAACCGG
CCCAGGTCGGAAGCTTCTGGACTGCGATGGGAGCACGAAACGTCGTGGCGCAATTGGGTGGGGAAAGTCC
TTAAAAGAGGGCCACCACAGAAGCTAACGGAGCAGGTCAAAACTCCCGTGCTGTTTTTTGGAAAAGCTTG
GCACTGGCCGTCGTTTTACAACGTCGTGACTGGGAAAACCCTGGCGTTACCCAACTTAATCGCCTTGCAG
CACATCCCCCTTTCGCCAGCTGGCGTAATAGCGAAGAGGCCCGCACCGATCGCCCTTCCCAACAGTTGCG
CAGCCTGAATGGCGAATGGCGCCTGATGCGGTATTTTCTCCTTACGCATCTGTGCGGTATTTCACACCGC
ATATGGTGCACTCTCAGTACAATCTGCTCTGATGCCGCATAGTTAAGCCAGCCCCGACACCCGCCAACAC
CCGCTGACGCGCCCTGACGGGCTTGTCTGCTCCCGGCATCCGCTTACAGACAAGCTGTGACCGTCTCCGG
GAGCTGCATGTGTCAGAGGTTTTCACCGTCATCACCGAAACGCGCGA
Features (pLannotate 1.2.2; 20 found; start..end, strand, type, name):
     96..186     +  promoter       AmpR promoter (fragment): bla
    187..480     +  promoter       SV40 promoter (fragment): SV40 enhancer and early promoter
    529..1554    +  CDS            HygR: aminoglycoside phosphotransferase from E. coli; aph(4)-Ia; confers resistance to hygromycin
   1564..1689    +  CDS            ble (fragment): BLE_KLEPN - Experimental evidence at protein level: Swiss-Prot protein existence level 1. Binding protein with a strong affinity to the bleomycin family of antibiotics. Binds to CL990; an antimitotic-antibiotic compound. From Klebsiella pneumoniae.
   1684..1805    +  polyA_signal   SV40 poly(A) signal: SV40 polyadenylation signal
   1878..1894    -  protein_bind   lac operator: The lac repressor binds to the lac operator to inhibit transcription in E. coli. This inhibition can be relieved by adding lactose or isopropyl-β-D-thiogalactopyranoside (IPTG). lac repressor encoded by lacI
   1902..1926    -  promoter       lac promoter (fragment): promoter for the E. coli lac operon
   1936..1955    +  promoter       AmpR promoter (fragment): bla
   1956..2816    +  CDS            AmpR: β-lactamase; bla; confers resistance to ampicillin, carbenicillin, and related antibiotics
   2987..3575    +  rep_origin     ori: high-copy-number ColE1/pMB1/pBR322/pUC origin of replication
   3758..3850    +  CDS            lacI (fragment): lac repressor; lacI; The lac repressor binds to the lac operator to inhibit transcription in E. coli. This inhibition can be relieved by adding lactose or isopropyl-β-D-thiogalactopyranoside (IPTG).
   3863..3884    +  protein_bind   CAP binding site: CAP binding activates transcription in the presence of cAMP. E. coli catabolite activator protein
   3899..3929    +  promoter       lac promoter: promoter for the E. coli lac operon
   3937..3953    +  protein_bind   lac operator: The lac repressor binds to the lac operator to inhibit transcription in E. coli. This inhibition can be relieved by adding lactose or isopropyl-β-D-thiogalactopyranoside (IPTG). lac repressor encoded by lacI
   3997..4015    +  promoter       SP6 promoter: promoter for bacteriophage SP6 RNA polymerase
   4027..4045    +  promoter       T7 promoter: promoter for bacteriophage T7 RNA polymerase
   4176..4416    +  promoter       U6 promoter: RNA polymerase III promoter for human U6 snRNA
   4762..4916    +  CDS            lacZα (fragment): LacZα fragment of β-galactosidase; lacZ fragment
   4922..5021    -  misc_feature   bom (fragment): basis of mobility region from pBR322
   5123..1       -  CDS            rop (fragment) (across the origin): Rop protein, which maintains plasmids at low copy number; rop
