[The description below was written by a language model from this plasmid's Addgene catalogue record and pLannotate feature annotations shown in this document.]
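Description:
pSilencer2.1-U6-3JB1F+12 is a 5,157 bp mammalian expression plasmid built on the pSilencer2.1-U6 hygro backbone, a vector designed for RNA polymerase III–driven transcription of small RNAs. It is maintained in E. coli through a high-copy ColE1/pUC-type origin and an ampicillin resistance gene (β-lactamase). Transfected mammalian cells can be selected with hygromycin, using a HygR coding sequence placed between an SV40 enhancer/early promoter and an SV40 polyadenylation signal. The annotation also picks up backbone remnants with no evident role in the payload: lac promoter/operator elements, fragments of lacI, lacZα, ble, rop and bom, and SP6 and T7 phage promoters lying upstream of the U6 cassette.

The payload is a 319 bp synthetic insert, 3JB1F_T1+12bp, introduced by Gibson cloning downstream of the human U6 snRNA promoter. The insert itself is not annotated in the feature table, but it presumably occupies the unannotated stretch between the U6 promoter and the lacZα fragment. It encodes a non-coding dual-specificity RNA aptamer that binds both O-GlcNAc transferase (OGT) and GFP, with the two binding modules joined by a linker that adopts a folded structure. According to the depositor, the GFP-binding AP3 portion is taken from a previously published GFP aptamer. The associated publication describes such aptamers as tools for manipulating target-specific O-GlcNAcylation, which suggests that the RNA brings OGT into proximity with a GFP-tagged protein of interest. The record's stated purpose for this plasmid is limited to U6-driven expression of this aptamer variant in mammalian cells.
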