Addgene plasmid #190838: pSilencer2.1-U6-3JB1F+12
Purpose: For mammalian expression of 3JB1F+12, a dual-specificity aptamer that binds OGT and GFP. Expression is driven by a U6 promoter. This dual-specificity aptamer adopts a folded linker.
Depositing lab: Gerald Hart. Depositing organization: University of Georgia. Publication: Dual-specificity RNA aptamers enable manipulation of target-specific O-GlcNAcylation and unveil functions of O-GlcNAc on beta-catenin. Zhu Y, Hart GW. Cell. 2022 Dec 30:S0092-8674(22)01529-X. doi: 10.1016/j.cell.2022.12.016. PubMed 36626902.
Backbone
  Vector backbone: pSilencer2.1-U6 hygro
  Total vector size (bp): 5157
  Vector type: Mammalian Expression, Synthetic Biology, Affinity Reagent/ Antibody
  Selectable markers: Hygromycin
Growth in bacteria
  Bacterial resistance: Ampicillin, 100 μg/mL
  Growth temperature: 37°C
  Growth strain: DH5alpha
  Copy number: High Copy
Gene/Insert
  Gene/Insert name: 3JB1F_T1+12bp (A Dual-Specificity aptamer targeting OGT and GFP)
  Species: Synthetic
  Insert size (bp): 319
  Promoter: U6
  Cloning method: Gibson Cloning
  Sequencing primers: 5′ T7, LKO.1 5'; 3′ 2.0Rev
Terms and licenses: Academic/Nonprofit Terms; Industry Terms
Depositor comments: Sequence of the AP3 portion is from the article below: Shui, B., Ozer, A., Zipfel, W., Sahu, N., Singh, A., Lis, J.T., Shi, H., and Kotlikoff, M.I. (2012). RNA aptamers that functionally interact with green fluorescent protein and its derivatives. Nucleic Acids Res 40, e39. 10.1093/nar/gkr1264.
How to cite: pSilencer2.1-U6-3JB1F+12 was a gift from Gerald Hart (Addgene plasmid # 190838 ; http://n2t.net/addgene:190838 ; RRID:Addgene_190838)
